>Addgene plasmid #177111 | YIplac211-STV1-iGFP | addgene full sequence | sequence record 348220 | Addgene NGS Result
GCGCCCAATACGCAAACCGCCTCTCCCCGCGCGTTGGCCGATTCATTAATGCAGCTGGCACGACAGGTTT
CCCGACTGGAAAGCGGGCAGTGAGCGCAACGCAATTAATGTGAGTTAGCTCACTCATTAGGCACCCCAGG
CTTTACACTTTATGCTTCCGGCTCGTATGTTGTGTGGAATTGTGAGCGGATAACAATTTCACACAGGAAA
CAGCTATGACCATGATTACGCCAAGCTTGCATGCGGGATGATCATCAGTGATGTTGCCAGTGTTGCAGAC
AGTATCAATGAAAGCGTTGGTGGAGGTGAACAGGGGCCATTTAATTTCGGCGATGTCATGATTCATCAGG
TAATCCATACTATTGAATTCTGTTTAAATTGTATCTCTCATACAGCATCATATCTACGTCTTTGGGCACT
ATCGTTGGCCCATGCGCAATTATCTAGTGTTTTATGGGATATGACAATTTCAAACGCTTTCAGTTCTAAA
AACTCAGGGTCGCCTTTGGCTGTCATGAAGGTGGTTTTCTTATTTGCTATGTGGTTTGTTTTAACCGTTT
GTATCCTAGTTTTCATGGAAGGTACTTCCGCAATGTTACATGCGCTACGTTTGCATTGGGTGGAGGCAAT
GTCCAAATTTTTTGAAGGTGAAGGATATGCGTACGAGCCATTTTCATTTCGTGCAATAATAGAAGCGGAT
CCAGGAAGTTCGGGGTCCAGCGGTTCTTCAGGCAGTTCCATGGATAGCACTGAGAGCCTTTTCACTGGAG
TTGTCCCAATTCTTGTTGAATTAGATGGTGATGTTAATGGGCACAAATTTTCTGTCAGTGGAGAGGGTGA
AGGTGATGCAACATACGGAAAACTTACCCTTAAATTTATTTGCACTACTGGAAAACTACCTGTTCCTTGG
CCAACACTTGTCACTACTTTAACTTATGGTGTTCAGTGCTTTTCAAGATACCCGGATCATATGAAACAGC
ATGACTTTTTCAAGAGTGCCATGCCCGAAGGTTATGTACAGGAAAGAACTATATTTTTCAAAGATGACGG
GAACTACAAGACACGTGCTGAAGTCAAGTTTGAAGGTGATACCCTTGTTAATAGAATCGAGTTAAAAGGT
ATTGATTTTAAAGAAGATGGAAACATTCTTGGGCACAAATTGGAATACAACTATAACTCACACAATGTAT
ACATCATGGCAGACAAACAAAAGAATGGAATCAAAGCTAACTTCAAAATTAGACACAACATTGAAGATGG
AAGCGTTCAACTAGCAGACCATTATCAACAAAATACTCCAATTGGCGATGGCCCTGTCCTTTTACCAGAC
AACCATTACCTGTCCACACAATCTGCCCTTTCGAAAGATCCCAACGAAAAGAGAGACCACATGGTCCTTA
AAGAGTTTGTAACAGCTGCTGGGATTACACATGGCAGCTCCGGCTCCAGCGGGTAAAGCGGCCGCTAACC
TTAAATTACTGTAAATTTTCTCATCTACCCACTGCTTTTTTCGTTTTATTTTTTTTTACACATACAGACA
TATAAACGTTGTAGAATTAAACGATAAAATATAATATTTCTTCACATAGTTTACGGTATATATATGTCTG
GGTCGGTCAAGTGGTCTACCAATAGGTCATAAATTTGAGCAGGGATCTTAGCGATGAACCCGACGCCCAG
CCGAATGATCTCGTCAGCATCAAAATCCGGAAACTGTCGTAGTAAATTAACAGGGGAATCCGATTTGAAA
ACCTTGGATCTCATTTTAACTAGGAATGCCACCACAAAGAGAATATTCATATGGAATCCATATGCAAACA
TGAAATCCCACAGTTTAATGACCTGATCAAGCGGTTTATTGCAGCTGGATAACGTGAGTATGGAAGGCAT
ACCATAAATCTCTGCTGTAAGTAAATTGTCCGATAGAAATTTACTCAGCTTTGGATCAATGATTCTGAGA
GAAATCAATTCACTGGCCGTCGTTTTACAACGTCGTGACTGGGAAAACCCTGGCGTTACCCAACTTAATC
GCCTTGCAGCACATCCCCCTTTCGCCAGCTGGCGTAATAGCGAAGAGGCCCGCACCGATCGCCCTTCCCA
ACAGTTGCGCAGCCTGAATGGCGAATGGCGCCTGATGCGGTATTTTCTCCTTACGCATCTGTGCGGTATT
TCACACCGCATATGGTGCACTCTCAGTACAATCTGCTCTGATGCCGCATAGTTAAGCCAGCCCCGACACC
CGCCAACACCCGCTGACGCGCCCTGACGGGCTTGTCTGCTCCCGGCATCCGCTTACAGACAAGCTGTGAC
CGTCTCCGGGAGCTGCATGTGTCAGAGGTTTTCACCGTCATCACCGAAACGCGCGAGACGAAAGGGCGGG
TAATAACTGATATAATTAAATTGAAGCTCTAATTTGTGAGTTTAGTATACATGCATTTACTTATAATACA
GTTTTTTAGTTTTGCTGGCCGCATCTTCTCAAATATGCTTCCCAGCCTGCTTTTCTGTAACGTTCACCCT
CTACCTTAGCATCCCTTCCCTTTGCAAATAGTCCTCTTCCAACAATAATAATGTCAGATCCTGTAGAGAC
CACATCATCCACGGTTCTATACTGTTGACCCAATGCGTCTCCCTTGTCATCTAAACCCACACCGGGTGTC
ATAATCAACCAATCGTAACCTTCATCTCTTCCACCCATGTCTCTTTGAGCAATAAAGCCGATAACAAAAT
CTTTGTCGCTCTTCGCAATGTCAACAGTACCCTTAGTATATTCTCCAGTAGATAGGGAGCCCTTGCATGA
CAATTCTGCTAACATCAAAAGGCCTCTAGGTTCCTTTGTTACTTCTTCTGCCGCCTGCTTCAAACCGCTA
ACAATACCTGGGCCCACCACACCGTGTGCATTCGTAATGTCTGCCCATTCTGCTATTCTGTATACACCCG
CAGAGTACTGCAATTTGACTGTATTACCAATGTCAGCAAATTTTCTGTCTTCGAAGAGTAAAAAATTGTA
CTTGGCGGATAATGCCTTTAGCGGCTTAACTGTGCCCTCCATGGAAAAATCAGTCAAGATATCCACATGT
GTTTTTAGTAAACAAATTTTGGGACCTAATGCTTCAACTAACTCCAGTAATTCCTTGGTGGTACGAACAT
CCAATGAAGCACACAAGTTTGTTTGCTTTTCGTGCATGATATTAAATAGCTTGGCAGCAACAGGACTAGG
ATGAGTAGCAGCACGTTCCTTATATGTAGCTTTCGACATGATTTATCTTCGTTTCCTGCATGTTTTTGTT
CTGTGCAGTTGGGTTAAGAATACTGGGCAATTTCATGTTTCTTCAACACTACATATGCGTATATATACCA
ATCTAAGTCTGTGCTCCTTCCTTCGTTCTTCCTTCTGTTCGGAGATTACCGAATCAAAAAAATTTCAAGG
AAACCGAAATCAAAAAAAAGAATAAAAAAAAAATGATGAATTGAAAAGCTGGCCTCGTGATACGCCTATT
TTTATAGGTTAATGTCATGATAATAATGGTTTCTTAGACGTCAGGTGGCACTTTTCGGGGAAATGTGCGC
GGAACCCCTATTTGTTTATTTTTCTAAATACATTCAAATATGTATCCGCTCATGAGACAATAACCCTGAT
AAATGCTTCAATAATATTGAAAAAGGAAGAGTATGAGTATTCAACATTTCCGTGTCGCCCTTATTCCCTT
TTTTGCGGCATTTTGCCTTCCTGTTTTTGCTCACCCAGAAACGCTGGTGAAAGTAAAAGATGCTGAAGAT
CAGTTGGGTGCACGAGTGGGTTACATCGAACTGGATCTCAACAGCGGTAAGATCCTTGAGAGTTTTCGCC
CCGAAGAACGTTTTCCAATGATGAGCACTTTTAAAGTTCTGCTATGTGGCGCGGTATTATCCCGTATTGA
CGCCGGGCAAGAGCAACTCGGTCGCCGCATACACTATTCTCAGAATGACTTGGTTGAGTACTCACCAGTC
ACAGAAAAGCATCTTACGGATGGCATGACAGTAAGAGAATTATGCAGTGCTGCCATAACCATGAGTGATA
ACACTGCGGCCAACTTACTTCTGACAACGATCGGAGGACCGAAGGAGCTAACCGCTTTTTTGCACAACAT
GGGGGATCATGTAACTCGCCTTGATCGTTGGGAACCGGAGCTGAATGAAGCCATACCAAACGACGAGCGT
GACACCACGATGCCTGTAGCAATGGCAACAACGTTGCGCAAACTATTAACTGGCGAACTACTTACTCTAG
CTTCCCGGCAACAATTAATAGACTGGATGGAGGCGGATAAAGTTGCAGGACCACTTCTGCGCTCGGCCCT
TCCGGCTGGCTGGTTTATTGCTGATAAATCTGGAGCCGGTGAGCGTGGGTCTCGCGGTATCATTGCAGCA
CTGGGGCCAGATGGTAAGCCCTCCCGTATCGTAGTTATCTACACGACGGGGAGTCAGGCAACTATGGATG
AACGAAATAGACAGATCGCTGAGATAGGTGCCTCACTGATTAAGCATTGGTAACTGTCAGACCAAGTTTA
CTCATATATACTTTAGATTGATTTAAAACTTCATTTTTAATTTAAAAGGATCTAGGTGAAGATCCTTTTT
GATAATCTCATGACCAAAATCCCTTAACGTGAGTTTTCGTTCCACTGAGCGTCAGACCCCGTAGAAAAGA
TCAAAGGATCTTCTTGAGATCCTTTTTTTCTGCGCGTAATCTGCTGCTTGCAAACAAAAAAACCACCGCT
ACCAGCGGTGGTTTGTTTGCCGGATCAAGAGCTACCAACTCTTTTTCCGAAGGTAACTGGCTTCAGCAGA
GCGCAGATACCAAATACTGTTCTTCTAGTGTAGCCGTAGTTAGGCCACCACTTCAAGAACTCTGTAGCAC
CGCCTACATACCTCGCTCTGCTAATCCTGTTACCAGTGGCTGCTGCCAGTGGCGATAAGTCGTGTCTTAC
CGGGTTGGACTCAAGACGATAGTTACCGGATAAGGCGCAGCGGTCGGGCTGAACGGGGGGTTCGTGCACA
CAGCCCAGCTTGGAGCGAACGACCTACACCGAACTGAGATACCTACAGCGTGAGCTATGAGAAAGCGCCA
CGCTTCCCGAAGGGAGAAAGGCGGACAGGTATCCGGTAAGCGGCAGGGTCGGAACAGGAGAGCGCACGAG
GGAGCTTCCAGGGGGAAACGCCTGGTATCTTTATAGTCCTGTCGGGTTTCGCCACCTCTGACTTGAGCGT
CGATTTTTGTGATGCTCGTCAGGGGGGCGGAGCCTATGGAAAAACGCCAGCAACGCGGCCTTTTTACGGT
TCCTGGCCTTTTGCTGGCCTTTTGCTCACATGTTCTTTCCTGCGTTATCCCCTGATTCTGTGGATAACCG
TATTACCGCCTTTGAGTGAGCTGATACCGCTCGCCGCAGCCGAACGACCGAGCGCAGCGAGTCAGTGAGC
GAGGAAGCGGAAGA
Features (pLannotate 1.2.2; 15 found; start..end, strand, type, name):
      1..93      +  CDS            lacI (fragment): lac repressor; lacI; The lac repressor binds to the lac operator to inhibit transcription in E. coli. This inhibition can be relieved by adding lactose or isopropyl-β-D-thiogalactopyranoside (IPTG).
    106..127     +  protein_bind   CAP binding site: CAP binding activates transcription in the presence of cAMP. E. coli catabolite activator protein
    142..172     +  promoter       lac promoter: promoter for the E. coli lac operon
    180..196     +  protein_bind   lac operator: The lac repressor binds to the lac operator to inhibit transcription in E. coli. This inhibition can be relieved by adding lactose or isopropyl-β-D-thiogalactopyranoside (IPTG). lac repressor encoded by lacI
    245..694     +  CDS            STV1 (fragment): STV1_YEAST - Experimental evidence at protein level: Swiss-Prot protein existence level 1. Subunit of the integral membrane V0 complex of vacuolar ATPase essential for assembly and catalytic activity. Is present only in Golgi- and endosome-residing V-ATPase complexes. Enzymes containing this subunit have a 4-fold lower ratio of proton transport to ATP hydrolysis than complexes containing the vacuolar isoform and do not dissociate V1 and V0 in response to glucose depletion. V-ATPase is responsible for acidifying a variety of intracellular compartments in eukaryotic cells. From Saccharomyces cer
    740..1435    +  CDS            GFP (S65T): GFP (S65T) is a basic (constitutively fluorescent) green fluorescent protein published in 1995, derived from Aequorea victoria.
   1594..1965    -  CDS            BUB2 (fragment): BUB2_YEAST - Experimental evidence at protein level: Swiss-Prot protein existence level 1. Part of a checkpoint which monitors spindle integrity and prevents premature exit from mitosis. This cell-cycle arrest depends upon inhibition of the GTP-binding protein TEM1 by the BFA1/BUB2 complex. From Saccharomyces cerevisiae (strain ATCC 204508 / S288c) (Baker's yeast).
   1968..2125    +  CDS            lacZα (fragment): LacZα fragment of β-galactosidase; lacZ fragment
   2131..2230    -  misc_feature   bom (fragment): basis of mobility region from pBR322
   2332..2367    -  CDS            rop (fragment): Rop protein, which maintains plasmids at low copy number; rop
   2456..3259    -  CDS            URA3: orotidine-5'-phosphate decarboxylase, required for uracil biosynthesis; S. cerevisiae URA3; yeast auxotrophic marker, counterselectable with 5-fluoroorotic acid (5-FOA)
   3260..3475    -  promoter       URA3 promoter: S. cerevisiae URA3
   3568..3672    +  promoter       AmpR promoter: bla
   3673..4533    +  CDS            AmpR: β-lactamase; bla; confers resistance to ampicillin, carbenicillin, and related antibiotics
   4704..5292    +  rep_origin     ori: high-copy-number ColE1/pMB1/pBR322/pUC origin of replication
