[The description below was written by a language model from this plasmid's Addgene catalogue record and pLannotate feature annotations shown in this document.]
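Description:
YIplac211-STV1-iGFP is a yeast integrating plasmid built on the YIplac211 backbone for expressing a GFP-tagged form of the Saccharomyces cerevisiae protein Stv1. In E. coli it is maintained through a high-copy ColE1/pUC-type origin and selected with ampicillin via the β-lactamase gene and its own promoter. No yeast replication origin or centromere is annotated, consistent with an integrative vector that must recombine into the genome to be stably inherited. Yeast transformants are selected through URA3 with its native promoter, which complements uracil auxotrophy and can be counterselected with 5-fluoroorotic acid. Remnants of the lac region (lacI fragment, CAP site, lac promoter and operator, lacZα fragment) and small bom and rop fragments are cloning-vector leftovers flanking the insert.

The payload annotated in the 5,474 nt sequence is not a full STV1 gene. It contains a roughly 450 bp fragment of the STV1 coding sequence followed closely by a GFP (S65T) coding sequence, then a fragment of BUB2 on the opposite strand, which may represent chromosomal sequence carried along with the STV1 locus. Stv1 is the Golgi- and endosome-specific isoform of the V0 subunit of the vacuolar ATPase. No yeast promoter for the fusion is annotated, and the record does not state how expression is driven. The partial gene arrangement suggests that integration at the chromosomal STV1 locus tags the endogenous gene, but this is an inference, as is the exact meaning of "iGFP". The stated purpose is to express Stv1-iGFP in yeast cells, and the associated work concerns intra-Golgi recycling pathways, where such a fusion would serve as a fluorescent marker for live-cell imaging.
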