Addgene plasmid #177111: YIplac211-STV1-iGFP
Purpose: Expresses Stv1-iGFP in yeast cells
Depositing lab: Benjamin Glick. Depositing organization: University of Chicago. Publication: Clathrin adaptors mediate two sequential pathways of intra-Golgi recycling. Casler JC, Johnson N, Krahn AH, Pantazopoulou A, Day KJ, Glick BS. J Cell Biol. 2022 Jan 3;221(1). pii: 212747. doi: 10.1083/jcb.202103199. Epub 2021 Nov 5. PubMed 34739034.
Backbone
  Vector backbone: YIplac211
  Vector type: Yeast Expression
Growth in bacteria
  Bacterial resistance: Ampicillin, 100 μg/mL
  Growth temperature: 37°C
  Growth strain: DH5alpha
  Copy number: High Copy
Gene/Insert
  Gene/Insert name: STV1
  Species: S. cerevisiae (budding yeast)
  Entrez Gene: STV1 (a.k.a. YMR054W)
  Cloning method: Restriction Enzyme; 5′ cloning site Unknown (unknown if destroyed); 3′ cloning site Unknown (unknown if destroyed)
Terms and licenses: Academic/Nonprofit Terms; Industry Terms: Not Available to Industry
How to cite: YIplac211-STV1-iGFP was a gift from Benjamin Glick (Addgene plasmid # 177111 ; http://n2t.net/addgene:177111 ; RRID:Addgene_177111)
